>Addgene plasmid #211956 | pKLV2-U6gRNA5(CTRL00509)-PGKpuroBFP-W | addgene full sequence | sequence record 419984 | Addgene NGS Result
GTCAATAATGACGTATGTTCCCATAGTAACGCCAATAGGGACTTTCCATTGACGTCAATGGGTGGAGTAT
TTACGGTAAACTGCCCACTTGGCAGTACATCAAGTGTATCATATGCCAAGTACGCCCCCTATTGACGTCA
ATGACGGTAAATGGCCCGCCTGGCATTATGCCCAGTACATGACCTTATGGGACTTTCCTACTTGGCAGTA
CATCTACGTATTAGTCATCGCTATTACCATGGTGATGCGGTTTTGGCAGTACATCAATGGGCGTGGATAG
CGGTTTGACTCACGGGGATTTCCAAGTCTCCACCCCATTGACGTCAATGGGAGTTTGTTTTGGCACCAAA
ATCAACGGGACTTTCCAAAATGTCGTAACAACTCCGCCCCATTGACGCAAATGGGCGGTAGGCGTGTACG
GTGGGAGGTCTATATAAGCAGCGCGTTTTGCCTGTACTGGGTCTCTCTGGTTAGACCAGATCTGAGCCTG
GGAGCTCTCTGGCTAACTAGGGAACCCACTGCTTAAGCCTCAATAAAGCTTGCCTTGAGTGCTTCAAGTA
GTGTGTGCCCGTCTGTTGTGTGACTCTGGTAACTAGAGATCCCTCAGACCCTTTTAGTCAGTGTGGAAAA
TCTCTAGCAGTGGCGCCCGAACAGGGACTTGAAAGCGAAAGGGAAACCAGAGGAGCTCTCTCGACGCAGG
ACTCGGCTTGCTGAAGCGCGCACGGCAAGAGGCGAGGGGCGGCGACTGGTGAGTACGCCAAAAATTTTGA
CTAGCGGAGGCTAGAAGGAGAGAGATGGGTGCGAGAGCGTCAGTATTAAGCGGGGGAGAATTAGATCGCG
ATGGGAAAAAATTCGGTTAAGGCCAGGGGGAAAGAAAAAATATAAATTAAAACATATAGTATGGGCAAGC
AGGGAGCTAGAACGATTCGCAGTTAATCCTGGCCTGTTAGAAACATCAGAAGGCTGTAGACAAATACTGG
GACAGCTACAACCATCCCTTCAGACAGGATCAGAAGAACTTAGATCATTATATAATACAGTAGCAACCCT
CTATTGTGTGCATCAAAGGATAGAGATAAAAGACACCAAGGAAGCTTTAGACAAGATAGAGGAAGAGCAA
AACAAAAGTAAGACCACCGCACAGCAAGCGGCCGGCCGCGCTGATCTTCAGACCTGGAGGAGGAGATATG
AGGGACAATTGGAGAAGTGAATTATATAAATATAAAGTAGTAAAAATTGAACCATTAGGAGTAGCACCCA
CCAAGGCAAAGAGAAGAGTGGTGCAGAGAGAAAAAAGAGCAGTGGGAATAGGAGCTTTGTTCCTTGGGTT
CTTGGGAGCAGCAGGAAGCACTATGGGCGCAGCGTCAATGACGCTGACGGTACAGGCCAGACAATTATTG
TCTGGTATAGTGCAGCAGCAGAACAATTTGCTGAGGGCTATTGAGGCGCAACAGCATCTGTTGCAACTCA
CAGTCTGGGGCATCAAGCAGCTCCAGGCAAGAATCCTGGCTGTGGAAAGATACCTAAAGGATCAACAGCT
CCTGGGGATTTGGGGTTGCTCTGGAAAACTCATTTGCACCACTGCTGTGCCTTGGAATGCTAGTTGGAGT
AATAAATCTCTGGAACAGATTTGGAATCACACGACCTGGATGGAGTGGGACAGAGAAATTAACAATTACA
CAAGCTTAATACACTCCTTAATTGAAGAATCGCAAAACCAGCAAGAAAAGAATGAACAAGAATTATTGGA
ATTAGATAAATGGGCAAGTTTGTGGAATTGGTTTAACATAACAAATTGGCTGTGGTATATAAAATTATTC
ATAATGATAGTAGGAGGCTTGGTAGGTTTAAGAATAGTTTTTGCTGTACTTTCTATAGTGAATAGAGTTA
GGCAGGGATATTCACCATTATCGTTTCAGACCCACCTCCCAACCCCGAGGGGACCCGACAGGCCCGAAGG
AATAGAAGAAGAAGGTGGAGAGAGAGACAGAGACAGATCCATTCGATTAGTGAACGGATCGGCACTGCGT
GCGCCAATTCTGCAGACAAATGGCAGTATTCATCCACAATTTTAAAAGAAAAGGGGGGATTGGGGGGTAC
AGTGCAGGGGAAAGAATAGTAGACATAATAGCAACAGACATACAAACTAAAGAATTACAAAAACAAATTA
CAAAAATTCAAAATTTTCGGGTTTATTACAGGGACAGCAGAGATCCAGTTTGGTTAGTACCGGGCCCTAC
GCGTCCAAGGTCGGGCAGGAAGAGGGCCTATTTCCCATGATTCCTTCATATTTGCATATACGATACAAGG
CTGTTAGAGAGATAATTAGAATTAATTTGACTGTAAACACAAAGATATTAGTACAAAATACGTGACGTAG
AAAGTAATAATTTCTTGGGTAGTTTGCAGTTTTAAAATTATGTTTTAAAATGGACTATCATATGCTTACC
GTAACTTGAAAGTATTTCGATTTCTTGGCTTTATATATCTTGTGGAAAGGACGAAACACCGCGAATTCAC
TCCCTTAGCGGTTTAAGAGCTATGCTGGAAACAGCATAGCAAGTTTAAATAAGGCTAGTCCGTTATCAAC
TTGAAAAAGTGGCACCGAGTCGGTGCTTTTTTTGGATCCAATTCTACCGGGTAGGGGAGGCGCTTTTCCC
AAGGCAGTCTGGAGCATGCGCTTTAGCAGCCCCGCTGGGCACTTGGCGCTACACAAGTGGCCTCTGGCCT
CGCACACATTCCACATCCACCGGTAGGCGCCAACCGGCTCCGTTCTTTGGTGGCCCCTTCGCGCCACCTT
CTACTCCTCCCCTAGTCAGGAAGTTCCCCCCCGCCCCGCAGCTCGCGTCGTGCAGGACGTGACAAATGGA
AGTAGCACGTCTCACTAGTCTCGTGCAGATGGACAGCACCGCTGAGCAATGGAAGCGGGTAGGCCTTTGG
GGCAGCGGCCAATAGCAGCTTTGCTCCTTCGCTTTCTGGGCTCAGAGGCTGGGAAGGGGTGGGTCCGGGG
GCGGGCTCAGGGGCGGGCTCAGGGGCGGGGCGGGCGCCCGAAGGTCCTCCGGAGGCCCGGCATTCTGCAC
GCTTCAAAAGCGCACGTCTGCCGCGCTGTTCTCCTCTTCCTCATCTCCGGGCCTTTCGACCTGCATCCAT
CTAGATCTCGAGCAGCTGAAGCTTACCATGACCGAGTACAAGCCCACGGTGCGCCTCGCCACCCGCGACG
ACGTCCCCAGGGCCGTACGCACCCTCGCCGCCGCGTTCGCCGACTACCCCGCCACGCGCCACACCGTCGA
TCCGGACCGCCACATCGAGCGGGTCACCGAGCTGCAAGAACTCTTCCTCACGCGCGTCGGGCTCGACATC
GGCAAGGTGTGGGTCGCGGACGACGGCGCCGCGGTGGCGGTCTGGACCACGCCGGAGAGCGTCGAAGCGG
GGGCGGTGTTCGCCGAGATCGGCCCGCGCATGGCCGAGTTGAGCGGTTCCCGGCTGGCCGCGCAGCAACA
GATGGAAGGCCTCCTGGCGCCGCACCGGCCCAAGGAGCCCGCGTGGTTCCTGGCCACCGTCGGCGTCTCG
CCCGACCACCAGGGCAAGGGTCTGGGCAGCGCCGTCGTGCTCCCCGGAGTGGAGGCGGCCGAGCGCGCCG
GGGTGCCCGCCTTCCTGGAGACCTCCGCGCCCCGCAACCTCCCCTTCTACGAGCGGCTCGGCTTCACCGT
CACCGCCGACGTCGAGGTGCCCGAAGGACCGCGCACCTGGTGCATGACCCGCAAGCCCGGTGCCGGCGGC
GGGTCCGGAGGAGAGGGCAGAGGAAGTCTCCTAACATGCGGTGACGTGGAGGAGAATCCTGGCCCAATGA
GCGAGCTGATTAAGGAGAACATGCACATGAAGCTGTACATGGAGGGCACCGTGGACAACCATCACTTCAA
GTGCACATCCGAGGGCGAAGGCAAGCCCTACGAGGGCACCCAGACCATGAGAATCAAGGTGGTCGAGGGC
GGCCCTCTCCCCTTCGCCTTCGACATCCTGGCTACTAGCTTCCTCTACGGCAGCAAGACCTTCATCAACC
ACACCCAGGGCATCCCCGACTTCTTCAAGCAGTCCTTCCCTGAGGGCTTCACATGGGAGAGAGTCACCAC
ATACGAGGACGGGGGCGTGCTGACCGCTACCCAGGACACCAGCCTCCAGGACGGCTGCCTCATCTACAAC
GTCAAGATCAGAGGGGTGAACTTCACATCCAACGGCCCTGTGATGCAGAAGAAAACACTCGGCTGGGAGG
CCTTCACCGAGACGCTGTACCCCGCTGACGGCGGCCTGGAAGGCAGAAACGACATGGCCCTGAAGCTCGT
GGGCGGGAGCCATCTGATCGCAAACATCAAGACCACATATAGATCCAAGAAACCCGCTAAGAACCTCAAG
ATGCCTGGCGTCTACTATGTGGACTACAGACTGGAAAGAATCAAGGAGGCCAACAACGAGACCTACGTCG
AGCAGCACGAGGTGGCAGTGGCCAGATACTGCGACCTCCCTAGCAAACTGGGGCACAAGCTTAATTGAGC
GGCCGCTCAACCTCTGGATTACAAAATTTGTGAAAGATTGACTGGTATTCTTAACTATGTTGCTCCTTTT
ACGCTATGTGGATACGCTGCTTTAATGCCTTTGTATCATGCTATTGCTTCCCGTATGGCTTTCATTTTCT
CCTCCTTGTATAAATCCTGGTTGCTGTCTCTTTATGAGGAGTTGTGGCCCGTTGTCAGGCAACGTGGCGT
GGTGTGCACTGTGTTTGCTGACGCAACCCCCACTGGTTGGGGCATTGCCACCACCTGTCAGCTCCTTTCC
GGGACTTTCGCTTTCCCCCTCCCTATTGCCACGGCGGAACTCATCGCCGCCTGCCTTGCCCGCTGCTGGA
CAGGGGCTCGGCTGTTGGGCACTGACAATTCCGTGGTGTTGTCGGGGAAATCATCGTCCTTTCCTTGGCT
GCTCGCCTGTGTTGCCACCTGGATTCTGCGCGGGACGTCCTTCTGCTACGTCCCTTCGGCCCTCAATCCA
GCGGACCTTCCTTCCCGCGGCCTGCTGCCGGCTCTGCGGCCTCTTCCGCGTCTACGCCTTCGCCCTCAGA
CGAGTCGGATCTCCCTTTGGGCCGCCTCCCCGCAGGTACCTTTAAGACCAATGACTTACAAGGCAGCTGT
AGATCTTAGCCACTTTTTAAAAGAAAAGGGGGGACTGGAAGGGCTAATTCACTCCCAAAGAAGTCAAGAT
CTGCTTTTTGCCTGTACTGGGTCTCTCTGGTTAGACCAGAGTCTCTCTGGTTAGACCAGATCTGAGCCTG
GGAGCTCTCTGGCTAACTAGGGAACCCACTGCTTAAGCCTCAATAAAGCTTGCCTTGAGTGCTTCAAGTA
GTGTGTGCCCGTCTGTTGTGTGACTCTGGTAACTAGAGATCCCTCAGACCCTTTTAGTCAGTGTGGAAAA
TCTCTAGCAGTTTAAACCCGCTGATCAGCCTCGACTGTGCCTTCTAGTTGCCAGCCATCTGTTGTTTGCC
CCTCCCCCGTGCCTTCCTTGACCCTGGAAGGTGCCACTCCCACTGTCCTTTCCTAATAAAATGAGGAAAT
TGCATCGCATTGTCTGAGTAGGTGTCATTCTATTCTGGGGGGTGGGGTGGGGCAGGACAGCAAGGGGGAG
GATTGGGAAGTCAATAGCAGGCATGCTGGGGATGCGGTGGGCTCTATGGGCGGCCGTTAATTAAGCTTTT
GTTCCCTTTAGTGAGGGTTAATTGCGCGCTTGGCGTAATCATGGTCATAGCTGTTTCCTGTGTGAAATTG
TTATCCGCTCACAATTCCACACAACATACGAGCCGGGAGCATAAAGTGTAAAGCCTGGGGTGCCTAATGA
GTGAGCTAACTCACATTAATTGCGTTGCGCTCACTGCCCGCTTTCCAGTCGGGAAACCTGTCGTGCCAGC
TGCATTAATGAATCGGCCAACGCGCGGGGAGAGGCGGTTTGCGTATTGGGCGCTCTTCCGCTTCCTCGCT
CACTGACTCGCTGCGCTCGGTCGTTCGGCTGCGGCGAGCGGTATCAGCTCACTCAAAGGCGGTAATACGG
TTATCCACAGAATCAGGGGATAACGCAGGAAAGAACATGTGAGCAAAAGGCCAGCAAAAGGCCAGGAACC
GTAAAAAGGCCGCGTTGCTGGCGTTTTTCCATAGGCTCCGCCCCCCTGACGAGCATCACAAAAATCGACG
CTCAAGTCAGAGGTGGCGAAACCCGACAGGACTATAAAGATACCAGGCGTTTCCCCCTGGAAGCTCCCTC
GTGCGCTCTCCTGTTCCGACCCTGCCGCTTACCGGATACCTGTCCGCCTTTCTCCCTTCGGGAAGCGTGG
CGCTTTCTCATAGCTCACGCTGTAGGTATCTCAGTTCGGTGTAGGTCGTTCGCTCCAAGCTGGGCTGTGT
GCACGAACCCCCCGTTCAGCCCGACCGCTGCGCCTTATCCGGTAACTATCGTCTTGAGTCCAACCCGGTA
AGACACGACTTATCGCCACTGGCAGCAGCCACTGGTAACAGGATTAGCAGAGCGAGGTATGTAGGCGGTG
CTACAGAGTTCTTGAAGTGGTGGCCTAACTACGGCTACACTAGAAGAACAGTATTTGGTATCTGCGCTCT
GCTGAAGCCAGTTACCTTCGGAAAAAGAGTTGGTAGCTCTTGATCCGGCAAACAAACCACCGCTGGTAGC
GGTGGTTTTTTTGTTTGCAAGCAGCAGATTACGCGCAGAAAAAAAGGATCTCAAGAAGATCCTTTGATCT
TTTCTACGGGGTCTGACGCTCAGTGGAACGAAAACTCACGTTAAGGGATTTTGGTCATGAGATTATCAAA
AAGGATCTTCACCTAGATCCTTTTAAATTAAAAATGAAGTTTTAAATCAATCTAAAGTATATATGAGTAA
ACTTGGTCTGACAGTTACCAATGCTTAATCAGTGAGGCACCTATCTCAGCGATCTGTCTATTTCGTTCAT
CCATAGTTGCCTGACTCCCCGTCGTGTAGATAACTACGATACGGGAGGGCTTACCATCTGGCCCCAGTGC
TGCAATGATACCGCGAGACCCACGCTCACCGGCTCCAGATTTATCAGCAATAAACCAGCCAGCCGGAAGG
GCCGAGCGCAGAAGTGGTCCTGCAACTTTATCCGCCTCCATCCAGTCTATTAATTGTTGCCGGGAAGCTA
GAGTAAGTAGTTCGCCAGTTAATAGTTTGCGCAACGTTGTTGCCATTGCTACAGGCATCGTGGTGTCACG
CTCGTCGTTTGGTATGGCTTCATTCAGCTCCGGTTCCCAACGATCAAGGCGAGTTACATGATCCCCCATG
TTGTGCAAAAAAGCGGTTAGCTCCTTCGGTCCTCCGATCGTTGTCAGAAGTAAGTTGGCCGCAGTGTTAT
CACTCATGGTTATGGCAGCACTGCATAATTCTCTTACTGTCATGCCATCCGTAAGATGCTTTTCTGTGAC
TGGTGAGTACTCAACCAAGTCATTCTGAGAATAGTGTATGCGGCGACCGAGTTGCTCTTGCCCGGCGTCA
ATACGGGATAATACCGCGCCACATAGCAGAACTTTAAAAGTGCTCATCATTGGAAAACGTTCTTCGGGGC
GAAAACTCTCAAGGATCTTACCGCTGTTGAGATCCAGTTCGATGTAACCCACTCGTGCACCCAACTGATC
TTCAGCATCTTTTACTTTCACCAGCGTTTCTGGGTGAGCAAAAACAGGAAGGCAAAATGCCGCAAAAAAG
GGAATAAGGGCGACACGGAAATGTTGAATACTCATACTCTTCCTTTTTCAATATTATTGAAGCATTTATC
AGGGTTATTGTCTCATGAGCGGATACATATTTGAATGTATTTAGAAAAATAAACAAATAGGGGTTCCGCG
CACATTTCCCCGAAAAGTGCCACCTAAATTGTAAGCGTTAATATTTTGTTAAAATTCGCGTTAAATTTTT
GTTAAATCAGCTCATTTTTTAACCAATAGGCCGAAATCGGCAAAATCCCTTATAAATCAAAAGAATAGAC
CGAGATAGGGT
[37 nt withheld, positions 8062-8098]
AAAGAACGTGGACTCCAACGTCAAAGG
[49 nt withheld, positions 8126-8174]
T
[91 nt withheld, positions 8176-8266]
G
[124 nt withheld, positions 8268-8391]
CCCATTCGCCATTCAGGCTGCGCAACTGTTGGGAAGGGCGATCGGTGCGGGCCTCTTCGCTATTACGCCA
GCTGGCGAAAGGGGGATGTGCTGCAAGGCGATTAAGTTGGGTAACGCCAGGGTTTTCCCAGTCACGACGT
TGTAAAACGACGGCCAGTGAGCGCGCGTAATACGACTCACTATAGGGCGAATTGACTAGTACATAACTTA
CGGTAAATGGCCCGCCTGGCTGACCGCCCAACGACCCCCGCCCATTGAC
Features (pLannotate 1.2.2; 28 found; start..end, strand, type, name):
    242..441     +  promoter       CMV promoter: human cytomegalovirus (CMV) immediate early promoter
    459..639     +  LTR            5' LTR (truncated): truncated 5' long terminal repeat (LTR) from HIV-1
    686..811     +  misc_feature   HIV-1 Ψ: packaging signal of human immunodeficiency virus type 1
    795..1133    +  CDS            HIV-1 gag (fragment): gag protein from human immunodeficiency virus 1; gag
   1310..1543    +  misc_feature   RRE: The Rev response element (RRE) of HIV-1 allows for Rev-dependent mRNA export from the nucleus to the cytoplasm.
   1920..2020    +  CDS            Rev (fragment): human immunodeficiency virus 1 (HIV-1) Rev protein; rev; enhances nuclear export of unspliced and incompletely spliced viral mRNAs
   2070..2187    +  misc_feature   cPPT/CTS: central polypurine tract and central termination sequence of HIV-1
   2262..2502    +  promoter       U6 promoter: RNA polymerase III promoter for human U6 snRNA
   2549..2616    +  misc_RNA       tracrRNA (fragment): trans-activating CRISPR RNA for the Streptococcus pyogenes CRISPR/Cas9 system
   2639..3138    +  promoter       PGK promoter: mouse phosphoglycerate kinase 1 promoter
   3178..3774    +  CDS            PuroR (fragment): puromycin N-acetyltransferase; pac from Streptomyces; confers resistance to puromycin
   3847..4545    +  CDS            TagBFP: TagBFP is a basic (constitutively fluorescent) blue fluorescent protein published in 2008, derived from Entacmaea quadricolor. It is reported to be a very rapidly-maturing monomer with very low acid sensitivity.
   4557..5143    +  misc_feature   WPRE: woodchuck hepatitis virus posttranscriptional regulatory element
   5137..5283    +  CDS            nef (fragment): NEF_HV1LA - Experimental evidence at protein level: Swiss-Prot protein existence level 1. Extracellular Nef protein targets CD4(+) T-lymphocytes for apoptosis by interacting with CXCR4 surface receptors. From Human immunodeficiency virus type 1 group M subtype B (isolate Lai) (HIV-1).
   5291..5469    +  LTR            5' LTR (truncated): truncated 5' long terminal repeat (LTR) from HIV-1
   5495..5606    +  polyA_signal   bGH poly(A) signal: bovine growth hormone polyadenylation signal
   5745..5763    -  promoter       T3 promoter: promoter for bacteriophage T3 RNA polymerase
   5808..5824    -  protein_bind   lac operator: The lac repressor binds to the lac operator to inhibit transcription in E. coli. This inhibition can be relieved by adding lactose or isopropyl-β-D-thiogalactopyranoside (IPTG). lac repressor encoded by lacI
   5832..5862    -  promoter       lac promoter: promoter for the E. coli lac operon
   5877..5898    -  protein_bind   CAP binding site: CAP binding activates transcription in the presence of cAMP. E. coli catabolite activator protein
   5911..6003    -  CDS            lacI (fragment): lac repressor; lacI; The lac repressor binds to the lac operator to inhibit transcription in E. coli. This inhibition can be relieved by adding lactose or isopropyl-β-D-thiogalactopyranoside (IPTG).
   6186..6774    -  rep_origin     ori: high-copy-number ColE1/pMB1/pBR322/pUC origin of replication
   6945..7805    -  CDS            AmpR: β-lactamase; bla; confers resistance to ampicillin, carbenicillin, and related antibiotics
   7806..7910    -  promoter       AmpR promoter: bla
   7963..8391    -  rep_origin     f1 ori (sequence partly withheld): f1 bacteriophage origin of replication; arrow indicates direction of (+) strand synthesis
   8396..8551    -  CDS            lacZα (fragment): LacZα fragment of β-galactosidase; lacZ fragment
   8559..8577    +  promoter       T7 promoter: promoter for bacteriophage T7 RNA polymerase
   8591..241     +  enhancer       CMV enhancer (across the origin): human cytomegalovirus immediate early enhancer
