[The description below was written by a language model from this plasmid's Addgene catalogue record and pLannotate feature annotations shown in this document.]
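Description:
pKLV2-U6gRNA5(CTRL00509)-PGKpuroBFP-W is an 8,650 bp lentiviral CRISPR guide-expression plasmid made by inserting a short synthetic spacer into the pKLV2-U6gRNA5(BbsI)-PGKpuroBFP-W backbone; both BbsI sites were destroyed during cloning. It is propagated in E. coli as a high-copy plasmid through a ColE1/pUC-type origin with ampicillin selection (AmpR). The backbone also retains an f1 origin and remnants of a lac/lacZα cloning region flanked by T7 and T3 promoters.

The viral transfer cassette begins with a CMV enhancer/promoter fused to a truncated HIV-1 5' LTR, which drives production of genomic RNA in packaging cells. This is followed by the Ψ packaging signal with a gag fragment, the RRE for Rev-dependent nuclear export, and the cPPT/CTS. The cassette ends with a truncated LTR at the 3' end and a downstream bGH polyadenylation signal.

Within this frame, the human U6 RNA polymerase III promoter transcribes the CTRL00509 spacer joined to a Streptococcus pyogenes Cas9 guide scaffold, annotated as a tracrRNA fragment. A separate mouse PGK promoter drives puromycin N-acetyltransferase and TagBFP. The two coding sequences lie in tandem, but the feature table does not annotate the element linking them. A WPRE downstream enhances transcript expression.

The plasmid does not encode Cas9, which must be supplied separately. The guide is recorded as a non-cutter control, so the construct serves as a negative control alongside targeting guides. Transduced mammalian cells can be selected with puromycin and tracked by blue fluorescence. The associated publication used CRISPR perturbations with time-series single-cell RNA-seq to infer gene regulatory networks.
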