Addgene plasmid #211956: pKLV2-U6gRNA5(CTRL00509)-PGKpuroBFP-W
Purpose: Express non-cutter control gRNA with puro and BFP
Depositing lab: Kosuke Yusa. Depositing organization: Kyoto University, Institute for Life and Medical Sciences. Publication: RENGE infers gene regulatory networks using time-series single-cell RNA-seq data with CRISPR perturbations. Ishikawa M, Sugino S, Masuda Y, Tarumoto Y, Seto Y, Taniyama N, Wagai F, Yamauchi Y, Kojima Y, Kiryu H, Yusa K, Eiraku M, Mochizuki A. Commun Biol. 2023 Dec 28;6(1):1290. doi: 10.1038/s42003-023-05594-4. PubMed 38155269.
Backbone
  Vector backbone: pKLV2-U6gRNA5(BbsI)-PGKpuroBFP-W
  Backbone size w/o insert (bp): 8630
  Total vector size (bp): 8650
  Vector type: Mammalian Expression, Lentiviral, CRISPR
  Selectable markers: Puromycin
Growth in bacteria
  Bacterial resistance: Ampicillin, 100 μg/mL
  Growth temperature: 37°C
  Growth strain: NEB Stable
  Copy number: High Copy
Gene/Insert
  Gene/Insert name: non-cutter control sgRNA_CTRL00509
  gRNA/shRNA sequence: CGAATTCACTCCCTTAGCG
  Species: Synthetic
  Promoter: Human U6 promoter
  Cloning method: Restriction Enzyme; 5′ cloning site BbsI (destroyed during cloning); 3′ cloning site BbsI (destroyed during cloning)
  Sequencing primers: 5′ AGATAATTAGAATTAATTTGACTG
Terms and licenses: Academic/Nonprofit Terms; Industry Terms: Not Available to Industry
How to cite: pKLV2-U6gRNA5(CTRL00509)-PGKpuroBFP-W was a gift from Kosuke Yusa (Addgene plasmid # 211956 ; http://n2t.net/addgene:211956 ; RRID:Addgene_211956)
